Addgene plasmid #50057: pLYS1-FLAG-MitoGFP-HA
Purpose: Expression of GFP targeted to mitochondria with Flag and HA tags
Depositing lab: Vamsi Mootha. Depositing organization: Massachusetts General Hospital. Publication: EMRE is an Essential Component of the Mitochondrial Calcium Uniporter Complex. Sancak Y, Markhard AL, Kitami T, Kovacs-Bogdan E, Kamer KJ, Udeshi ND, Carr SA, Chaudhuri D, Clapham DE, Li AA, Calvo SE, Goldberger O, Mootha VK. Science. 2013 Nov 14. 10.1126/science.1242993 PubMed 24231807.
Backbone
  Vector backbone: pLYS1
  Backbone size w/o insert (bp): 7331
  Total vector size (bp): 8341
  Vector type: Mammalian Expression, Lentiviral
  Selectable markers: Puromycin
Growth in bacteria
  Bacterial resistance: Ampicillin, 100 μg/mL
  Growth temperature: 37°C
  Growth strain: XL10 Gold
  Copy number: Low Copy
Gene/Insert
  Gene/Insert name: Mito-GFP
  Insert size (bp): 717
  Tag / fusion protein: Flag (N terminal on insert); HA (C terminal on insert)
  Cloning method: Restriction Enzyme; 5′ cloning site Nhe1 (not destroyed); 3′ cloning site EcoR1 (not destroyed)
  Sequencing primers: 5′ CMV-F; 3′ custom
Terms and licenses: Academic/Nonprofit Terms; Industry Terms: Not Available to Industry
How to cite: pLYS1-FLAG-MitoGFP-HA was a gift from Vamsi Mootha (Addgene plasmid # 50057 ; http://n2t.net/addgene:50057 ; RRID:Addgene_50057)
