[The description below was written by a language model from this plasmid's Addgene catalogue record and the feature table of its GenBank file.]
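Description:
pLYS1-FLAG-MitoGFP-HA is an 8.3 kb third-generation-style, self-inactivating HIV-1 lentiviral vector built on the pLYS1 backbone for expressing a mitochondrially targeted, epitope-tagged GFP in mammalian cells. In bacteria it is maintained through a ColE1/pUC-type origin and selected with ampicillin (bla). The catalogue lists it as low copy, although the annotated origin is of the high-copy type. An f1 origin, an SV40 origin and residual lac/T7/T3 elements from the cloning backbone are also present.

The viral genome is transcribed from an RSV promoter fused to a truncated 5' LTR. It carries the Psi packaging signal and the RRE for Rev-dependent nuclear export, and it ends in a U3-deleted 3' LTR followed by an SV40 polyadenylation signal. A cPPT/CTS element is present but, unusually, lies between the two expression cassettes rather than upstream of them. A CMV promoter drives the payload, which was cloned between NheI and EcoRI sites: a FLAG tag (with enterokinase site), codon-optimised EGFP and a C-terminal HA tag. The feature table does not annotate a mitochondrial targeting sequence. About 200 bp of unannotated sequence lies between the promoter and the FLAG tag and could hold it, but the record does not identify the signal or its position. The listed insert size of 717 bp matches the EGFP coding sequence alone. Downstream, a human PGK promoter drives puromycin N-acetyltransferase, which allows selection of stably transduced cells.

The construct can be transfected directly or packaged into lentivirus with helper plasmids to make stable lines. It comes from a study of the mitochondrial calcium uniporter complex. The tagged mitochondrial GFP would plausibly serve there as a control for localisation or affinity purification, though the record does not state this role.
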