LOCUS       Exported 8341 bp ds-DNA circular SYN 12-MAY-2021
DEFINITION  Expression of GFP targeted to mitochondria with Flag and HA tags.
ACCESSION   .
VERSION     .
KEYWORDS    pLYS1-FLAG-MitoGFP-HA
SOURCE      synthetic DNA construct
  ORGANISM  synthetic DNA construct
REFERENCE   1 (bases 1 to 8341)
  AUTHORS   Sancak Y, Markhard AL, Kitami T, Kovacs-Bogdan E, Kamer KJ, Udeshi
            ND, Carr SA, Chaudhuri D, Clapham DE, Li AA, Calvo SE, Goldberger O,
            Mootha VK
  TITLE     EMRE is an Essential Component of the Mitochondrial Calcium
            Uniporter Complex.
  JOURNAL   Science. 2013 Nov 14.
  PUBMED    24231807
REFERENCE   2 (bases 1 to 8341)
  AUTHORS   .
  TITLE     Direct Submission
  JOURNAL   Exported May 12, 2021 from SnapGene Server 1.1.58
            http://www.snapgene.com
FEATURES             Location/Qualifiers
     source          1..8341
                     /organism="synthetic DNA construct"
                     /mol_type="other DNA"
     promoter        131..334
                     /label=CMV promoter
                     /note="human cytomegalovirus (CMV) immediate early
                     promoter"
     primer_bind     285..305
                     /label=CMV-F
                     /note="Human CMV immediate early promoter, forward primer"
     CDS             549..572
                     /codon_start=1
                     /product="FLAG(R) epitope tag, followed by an enterokinase
                     cleavage site"
                     /label=FLAG
                     /translation="DYKDDDDK"
     CDS             603..1319
                     /codon_start=1
                     /product="enhanced GFP"
                     /label=EGFP
                     /translation="MVSKGEELFTGVVPILVELDGDVNGHKFSVSGEGEGDATYGKLTL
                     KFICTTGKLPVPWPTLVTTLTYGVQCFSRYPDHMKQHDFFKSAMPEGYVQERTIFFKDD
                     GNYKTRAEVKFEGDTLVNRIELKGIDFKEDGNILGHKLEYNYNSHNVYIMADKQKNGIK
                     VNFKIRHNIEDGSVQLADHYQQNTPIGDGPVLLPDNHYLSTQSALSKDPNEKRDHMVLL
                     EFVTAAGITLGMDELYK"
     CDS             603..1319
                     /codon_start=1
                     /product="the original enhanced GFP (Yang et al., 1996)"
                     /label=EGFP
                     /note="mammalian codon-optimized"
                     /translation="MVSKGEELFTGVVPILVELDGDVNGHKFSVSGEGEGDATYGKLTL
                     KFICTTGKLPVPWPTLVTTLTYGVQCFSRYPDHMKQHDFFKSAMPEGYVQERTIFFKDD
                     GNYKTRAEVKFEGDTLVNRIELKGIDFKEDGNILGHKLEYNYNSHNVYIMADKQKNGIK
                     VNFKIRHNIEDGSVQLADHYQQNTPIGDGPVLLPDNHYLSTQSALSKDPNEKRDHMVLL
                     EFVTAAGITLGMDELYK"
     primer_bind     complement(648..669)
                     /label=EGFP-N
                     /note="EGFP, reverse primer"
     primer_bind     complement(909..928)
                     /label=EXFP-R
                     /note="For distinguishing EGFP variants, reverse primer"
     primer_bind     1256..1277
                     /label=EGFP-C
                     /note="EGFP, forward primer"
     CDS             1347..1373
                     /codon_start=1
                     /product="HA (human influenza hemagglutinin) epitope tag"
                     /label=HA
                     /translation="YPYDVPDYA"
     misc_feature    1424..1541
                     /label=cPPT/CTS
                     /note="central polypurine tract and central termination
                     sequence of HIV-1"
     promoter        1590..2100
                     /label=hPGK promoter
                     /note="human phosphoglycerate kinase 1 promoter"
     primer_bind     2019..2037
                     /label=hPGK-F
                     /note="Human PGK promoter, forward primer"
     CDS             2122..2721
                     /codon_start=1
                     /gene="pac from Streptomyces alboniger"
                     /product="puromycin N-acetyltransferase"
                     /label=PuroR
                     /note="confers resistance to puromycin"
                     /translation="MTEYKPTVRLATRDDVPRAVRTLAAAFADYPATRHTVDPDRHIER
                     VTELQELFLTRVGLDIGKVWVADDGAAVAVWTTPESVEAGAVFAEIGPRMAELSGSRLA
                     AQQQMEGLLAPHRPKEPAWFLATVGVSPDHQGKGLGSAVVLPGVEAAERAGVPAFLETS
                     APRNLPFYERLGFTVTADVEVPEGPRTWCMTRKPGA"
     primer_bind     complement(2122..2141)
                     /label=Puro-R
                     /note="Puromycin resistance gene, reverse primer. Also
                     called puro-variant-R"
     primer_bind     2618..2638
                     /label=Puro-F
                     /note="Puromycin resistance gene, forward primer"
     LTR             2849..3082
                     /label=3' LTR (Delta-U3)
                     /note="self-inactivating 3' long terminal repeat (LTR) from
                     HIV-1"
     polyA_signal    3154..3275
                     /label=SV40 poly(A) signal
                     /note="SV40 polyadenylation signal"
     primer_bind     complement(3191..3210)
                     /label=SV40pA-R
                     /note="SV40 polyA, reverse primer"
     primer_bind     3245..3264
                     /label=EBV-rev
                     /note="SV40 polyA terminator, reverse primer"
     rep_origin      3315..3450
                     /label=SV40 ori
                     /note="SV40 origin of replication"
     primer_bind     3377..3396
                     /label=SV40pro-F
                     /note="SV40 promoter/origin, forward primer"
     primer_bind     complement(3470..3489)
                     /label=T7
                     /note="T7 promoter, forward primer"
     promoter        complement(3471..3489)
                     /label=T7 promoter
                     /note="promoter for bacteriophage T7 RNA polymerase"
     primer_bind     complement(3499..3516)
                     /label=M13 Forward
                     /note="In lacZ gene. Also called M13-F20 or M13 (-21)
                     Forward"
     primer_bind     complement(3499..3515)
                     /label=M13 fwd
                     /note="common sequencing primer, one of multiple similar
                     variants"
     primer_bind     complement(3508..3530)
                     /label=M13/pUC Forward
                     /note="In lacZ gene"
     rep_origin      3657..4112
                     /direction=RIGHT
                     /label=f1 ori
                     /note="f1 bacteriophage origin of replication; arrow
                     indicates direction of (+) strand synthesis"
     primer_bind     complement(3744..3763)
                     /label=F1ori-R
                     /note="F1 origin, reverse primer"
     primer_bind     3954..3975
                     /label=F1ori-F
                     /note="F1 origin, forward primer"
     promoter        4138..4242
                     /gene="bla"
                     /label=AmpR promoter
     CDS             4243..5103
                     /codon_start=1
                     /gene="bla"
                     /product="beta-lactamase"
                     /label=AmpR
                     /note="confers resistance to ampicillin, carbenicillin, and
                     related antibiotics"
                     /translation="MSIQHFRVALIPFFAAFCLPVFAHPETLVKVKDAEDQLGARVGYI
                     ELDLNSGKILESFRPEERFPMMSTFKVLLCGAVLSRIDAGQEQLGRRIHYSQNDLVEYS
                     PVTEKHLTDGMTVRELCSAAITMSDNTAANLLLTTIGGPKELTAFLHNMGDHVTRLDRW
                     EPELNEAIPNDERDTTMPVAMATTLRKLLTGELLTLASRQQLIDWMEADKVAGPLLRSA
                     LPAGWFIADKSGAGERGSRGIIAALGPDGKPSRIVVIYTTGSQATMDERNRQIAEIGAS
                     LIKHW"
     primer_bind     complement(4461..4480)
                     /label=Amp-R
                     /note="Ampicillin resistance gene, reverse primer"
     rep_origin      5274..5862
                     /direction=RIGHT
                     /label=ori
                     /note="high-copy-number ColE1/pMB1/pBR322/pUC origin of
                     replication"
     primer_bind     5763..5782
                     /label=pBR322ori-F
                     /note="pBR322 origin, forward primer"
     primer_bind     6016..6033
                     /label=L4440
                     /note="L4440 vector, forward primer"
     protein_bind    6150..6171
                     /label=CAP binding site
                     /bound_moiety="E. coli catabolite activator protein"
                     /note="CAP binding activates transcription in the presence
                     of cAMP."
     promoter        6186..6216
                     /label=lac promoter
                     /note="promoter for the E. coli lac operon"
     protein_bind    6224..6240
                     /label=lac operator
                     /bound_moiety="lac repressor encoded by lacI"
                     /note="The lac repressor binds to the lac operator to
                     inhibit transcription in E. coli. This inhibition can be
                     relieved by adding lactose or
                     isopropyl-beta-D-thiogalactopyranoside (IPTG)."
     primer_bind     6229..6251
                     /label=M13/pUC Reverse
                     /note="In lacZ gene"
     primer_bind     6248..6264
                     /label=M13 rev
                     /note="common sequencing primer, one of multiple similar
                     variants"
     primer_bind     6248..6264
                     /label=M13 Reverse
                     /note="In lacZ gene. Also called M13-rev"
     primer_bind     6283..6303
                     /label=T3
                     /note="T3 promoter, forward primer"
     promoter        6285..6303
                     /label=T3 promoter
                     /note="promoter for bacteriophage T3 RNA polymerase"
     promoter        6331..6557
                     /label=RSV promoter
                     /note="Rous sarcoma virus enhancer/promoter"
     LTR             6558..6738
                     /label=5' LTR (truncated)
                     /note="truncated 5' long terminal repeat (LTR) from HIV-1"
     misc_feature    6785..6910
                     /label=HIV-1 Psi
                     /note="packaging signal of human immunodeficiency virus
                     type 1"
     misc_feature    7403..7636
                     /label=RRE
                     /note="The Rev response element (RRE) of HIV-1 allows for
                     Rev-dependent mRNA export from the nucleus to the
                     cytoplasm."
     CDS             7821..7865
                     /codon_start=1
                     /product="antigenic peptide corresponding to amino acids
                     655 to 669 of the HIV envelope protein gp41 (Lutje Hulsik
                     et al., 2013)"
                     /label=gp41 peptide
                     /note="recognized by the 2H10 single-chain llama nanobody"
                     /translation="KNEQELLELDKWASL"
     primer_bind     8163..8183
                     /label=hU6-F
                     /note="Human U6 promoter, forward primer"
ORIGIN
        1 tatgccaagt acgcccccta ttgacgtcaa tgacggtaaa tggcccgcct ggcattatgc
       61 ccagtacatg accttatggg actttcctac ttggcagtac atctacgtat tagtcatcgc
      121 tattaccatg gtgatgcggt tttggcagta catcaatggg cgtggatagc ggtttgactc
      181 acggggattt ccaagtctcc accccattga cgtcaatggg agtttgtttt ggcaccaaaa
      241 tcaacgggac tttccaaaat gtcgtaacaa ctccgcccca ttgacgcaaa tgggcggtag
      301 gcgtgtacgg tgggaggtct atataagcag agctggttta gtgaaccgtc agatccgcta
      361 gcatggcggc cgccgcaggt agatcgctcc tgctgctcct ctcctctcgg ggcggcggcg
      421 gcgggggcgc cggcggctgc ggggcgctga ctgccggctg cttccctggg ctgggcgtca
      481 gccgccaccg gcagcagcag caccaccgga cggtacacca gaggatcgct tccggaggca
      541 ccggtatgga ttacaaggat gacgatgaca agggtggatc tggtggatct ggtggacccg
      601 ggatggtgag caagggcgag gagctgttca ccggggtggt gcccatcctg gtcgagctgg
      661 acggcgacgt aaacggccac aagttcagcg tgtccggcga gggcgagggc gatgccacct
      721 acggcaagct gaccctgaag ttcatctgca ccaccggcaa gctgcccgtg ccctggccca
      781 ccctcgtgac caccctgacc tacggcgtgc agtgcttcag ccgctacccc gaccacatga
      841 agcagcacga cttcttcaag tccgccatgc ccgaaggcta cgtccaggag cgcaccatct
      901 tcttcaagga cgacggcaac tacaagaccc gcgccgaggt gaagttcgag ggcgacaccc
      961 tggtgaaccg catcgagctg aagggcatcg acttcaagga ggacggcaac atcctggggc
     1021 acaagctgga gtacaactac aacagccaca acgtctatat catggccgac aagcagaaga
     1081 acggcatcaa ggtgaacttc aagatccgcc acaacatcga ggacggcagc gtgcagctcg
     1141 ccgaccacta ccagcagaac acccccatcg gcgacggccc cgtgctgctg cccgacaacc
     1201 actacctgag cacccagtcc gccctgagca aagaccccaa cgagaagcgc gatcacatgg
     1261 tcctgctgga gttcgtgacc gccgccggga tcactctcgg catggacgag ctgtacaagg
     1321 gtggatctgg tggatctggt ggatcttacc cctatgatgt gcctgactac gcataaggta
     1381 ccgaattctc gacctcgaga caaatggcag tattcatcca caattttaaa agaaaagggg
     1441 ggattggggg gtacagtgca ggggaaagaa tagtagacat aatagcaaca gacatacaaa
     1501 ctaaagaatt acaaaaacaa attacaaaaa ttcaaaattt tcgggtttat tacagggaca
     1561 gcagagatcc actttggccg cggctcgagg gggttggggt tgcgcctttt ccaaggcagc
     1621 cctgggtttg cgcagggacg cggctgctct gggcgtggtt ccgggaaacg cagcggcgcc
     1681 gaccctgggt ctcgcacatt cttcacgtcc gttcgcagcg tcacccggat cttcgccgct
     1741 acccttgtgg gccccccggc gacgcttcct gctccgcccc taagtcggga aggttccttg
     1801 cggttcgcgg cgtgccggac gtgacaaacg gaagccgcac gtctcactag taccctcgca
     1861 gacggacagc gccagggagc aatggcagcg cgccgaccgc gatgggctgt ggccaatagc
     1921 ggctgctcag cagggcgcgc cgagagcagc ggccgggaag gggcggtgcg ggaggcgggg
     1981 tgtggggcgg tagtgtgggc cctgttcctg cccgcgcggt gttccgcatt ctgcaagcct
     2041 ccggagcgca cgtcggcagt cggctccctc gttgaccgaa tcaccgacct ctctccccag
     2101 ggggatccac cggagcttac catgaccgag tacaagccca cggtgcgcct cgccacccgc
     2161 gacgacgtcc ccagggccgt acgcaccctc gccgccgcgt tcgccgacta ccccgccacg
     2221 cgccacaccg tcgatccgga ccgccacatc gagcgggtca ccgagctgca agaactcttc
     2281 ctcacgcgcg tcgggctcga catcggcaag gtgtgggtcg cggacgacgg cgccgcggtg
     2341 gcggtctgga ccacgccgga gagcgtcgaa gcgggggcgg tgttcgccga gatcggcccg
     2401 cgcatggccg agttgagcgg ttcccggctg gccgcgcagc aacagatgga aggcctcctg
     2461 gcgccgcacc ggcccaagga gcccgcgtgg ttcctggcca ccgtcggcgt ctcgcccgac
     2521 caccagggca agggtctggg cagcgccgtc gtgctccccg gagtggaggc ggccgagcgc
     2581 gccggggtgc ccgccttcct ggagacctcc gcgccccgca acctcccctt ctacgagcgg
     2641 ctcggcttca ccgtcaccgc cgacgtcgag gtgcccgaag gaccgcgcac ctggtgcatg
     2701 acccgcaagc ccggtgcctg acgcccgccc cacgacccgc agcgcccgac cgaaaggagc
     2761 gcacgacccc atgcatcggt acctttaaga ccaatgactt acaaggcagc tgtagatctt
     2821 agccactttt taaaagaaaa ggggggactg gaagggctaa ttcactccca acgaagacaa
     2881 gatctgcttt ttgcttgtac tgggtctctc tggttagacc agatctgagc ctgggagctc
     2941 tctggctaac tagggaaccc actgcttaag cctcaataaa gcttgccttg agtgcttcaa
     3001 gtagtgtgtg cccgtctgtt gtgtgactct ggtaactaga gatccctcag acccttttag
     3061 tcagtgtgga aaatctctag cagtagtagt tcatgtcatc ttattattca gtatttataa
     3121 cttgcaaaga aatgaatatc agagagtgag aggaacttgt ttattgcagc ttataatggt
     3181 tacaaataaa gcaatagcat cacaaatttc acaaataaag catttttttc actgcattct
     3241 agttgtggtt tgtccaaact catcaatgta tcttatcatg tctggctcta gctatcccgc
     3301 ccctaactcc gcccatcccg cccctaactc cgcccagttc cgcccattct ccgccccatg
     3361 gctgactaat tttttttatt tatgcagagg ccgaggccgc ctcggcctct gagctattcc
     3421 agaagtagtg aggaggcttt tttggaggcc tagggacgta cccaattcgc cctatagtga
     3481 gtcgtattac gcgcgctcac tggccgtcgt tttacaacgt cgtgactggg aaaaccctgg
     3541 cgttacccaa cttaatcgcc ttgcagcaca tccccctttc gccagctggc gtaatagcga
     3601 agaggcccgc accgatcgcc cttcccaaca gttgcgcagc ctgaatggcg aatgggnnnn
     3661 nnnnnnnnnn nnnnnnnnnn nnnnnnnnnn nnnnnnnnnn nnnnnnnnnn nnnnnnnnnn
     3721 nnnnnnnnnn nnnnnnnnnn nnnnnnnnnn nnnnnnnnnn nnnnnnnnnn nnnnnnnnnn
     3781 cnnnnnnnnn nnnnnnnnnn nnnnnnnnnn nnnnnnnnnn nnnnnnnnnn nnnnnnnnnn
     3841 nnnnnnnnnn nnnnnnnnnn nnnnnnnnnn nnannnnnnn nnnnnnnnnn nnnnnnnnnn
     3901 nnnnnnnnnn nnnnnnnnnn nncctttgac gttggagtcc acgttcttta atagtggact
     3961 cttgttccaa actggaacaa cactcaaccc tatctcggtc tattcttttg atttataagg
     4021 gattttgccg atttcggcct attggttaaa aaatgagctg atttaacaaa aatttaacgc
     4081 gaattttaac aaaatattaa cgcttacaat ttaggtggca cttttcgggg aaatgtgcgc
     4141 ggaaccccta tttgtttatt tttctaaata cattcaaata tgtatccgct catgagacaa
     4201 taaccctgat aaatgcttca ataatattga aaaaggaaga gtatgagtat tcaacatttc
     4261 cgtgtcgccc ttattccctt ttttgcggca ttttgccttc ctgtttttgc tcacccagaa
     4321 acgctggtga aagtaaaaga tgctgaagat cagttgggtg cacgagtggg ttacatcgaa
     4381 ctggatctca acagcggtaa gatccttgag agttttcgcc ccgaagaacg ttttccaatg
     4441 atgagcactt ttaaagttct gctatgtggc gcggtattat cccgtattga cgccgggcaa
     4501 gagcaactcg gtcgccgcat acactattct cagaatgact tggttgagta ctcaccagtc
     4561 acagaaaagc atcttacgga tggcatgaca gtaagagaat tatgcagtgc tgccataacc
     4621 atgagtgata acactgcggc caacttactt ctgacaacga tcggaggacc gaaggagcta
     4681 accgcttttt tgcacaacat gggggatcat gtaactcgcc ttgatcgttg ggaaccggag
     4741 ctgaatgaag ccataccaaa cgacgagcgt gacaccacga tgcctgtagc aatggcaaca
     4801 acgttgcgca aactattaac tggcgaacta cttactctag cttcccggca acaattaata
     4861 gactggatgg aggcggataa agttgcagga ccacttctgc gctcggccct tccggctggc
     4921 tggtttattg ctgataaatc tggagccggt gagcgtgggt ctcgcggtat cattgcagca
     4981 ctggggccag atggtaagcc ctcccgtatc gtagttatct acacgacggg gagtcaggca
     5041 actatggatg aacgaaatag acagatcgct gagataggtg cctcactgat taagcattgg
     5101 taactgtcag accaagttta ctcatatata ctttagattg atttaaaact tcatttttaa
     5161 tttaaaagga tctaggtgaa gatccttttt gataatctca tgaccaaaat cccttaacgt
     5221 gagttttcgt tccactgagc gtcagacccc gtagaaaaga tcaaaggatc ttcttgagat
     5281 cctttttttc tgcgcgtaat ctgctgcttg caaacaaaaa aaccaccgct accagcggtg
     5341 gtttgtttgc cggatcaaga gctaccaact ctttttccga aggtaactgg cttcagcaga
     5401 gcgcagatac caaatactgt tcttctagtg tagccgtagt taggccacca cttcaagaac
     5461 tctgtagcac cgcctacata cctcgctctg ctaatcctgt taccagtggc tgctgccagt
     5521 ggcgataagt cgtgtcttac cgggttggac tcaagacgat agttaccgga taaggcgcag
     5581 cggtcgggct gaacgggggg ttcgtgcaca cagcccagct tggagcgaac gacctacacc
     5641 gaactgagat acctacagcg tgagctatga gaaagcgcca cgcttcccga agggagaaag
     5701 gcggacaggt atccggtaag cggcagggtc ggaacaggag agcgcacgag ggagcttcca
     5761 gggggaaacg cctggtatct ttatagtcct gtcgggtttc gccacctctg acttgagcgt
     5821 cgatttttgt gatgctcgtc aggggggcgg agcctatgga aaaacgccag caacgcggcc
     5881 tttttacggt tcctggcctt ttgctggcct tttgctcaca tgttctttcc tgcgttatcc
     5941 cctgattctg tggataaccg tattaccgcc tttgagtgag ctgataccgc tcgccgcagc
     6001 cgaacgaccg agcgcagcga gtcagtgagc gaggaagcgg aagagcgccc aatacgcaaa
     6061 ccgcctctcc ccgcgcgttg gccgattcat taatgcagct ggcacgacag gtttcccgac
     6121 tggaaagcgg gcagtgagcg caacgcaatt aatgtgagtt agctcactca ttaggcaccc
     6181 caggctttac actttatgct tccggctcgt atgttgtgtg gaattgtgag cggataacaa
     6241 tttcacacag gaaacagcta tgaccatgat tacgccaagc gcgcaattaa ccctcactaa
     6301 agggaacaaa agctggagct gcaagcttaa tgtagtctta tgcaatactc ttgtagtctt
     6361 gcaacatggt aacgatgagt tagcaacatg ccttacaagg agagaaaaag caccgtgcat
     6421 gccgattggt ggaagtaagg tggtacgatc gtgccttatt aggaaggcaa cagacgggtc
     6481 tgacatggat tggacgaacc actgaattgc cgcattgcag agatattgta tttaagtgcc
     6541 tagctcgata cataaacggg tctctctggt tagaccagat ctgagcctgg gagctctctg
     6601 gctaactagg gaacccactg cttaagcctc aataaagctt gccttgagtg cttcaagtag
     6661 tgtgtgcccg tctgttgtgt gactctggta actagagatc cctcagaccc ttttagtcag
     6721 tgtggaaaat ctctagcagt ggcgcccgaa cagggacttg aaagcgaaag ggaaaccaga
     6781 ggagctctct cgacgcagga ctcggcttgc tgaagcgcgc acggcaagag gcgaggggcg
     6841 gcgactggtg agtacgccaa aaattttgac tagcggaggc tagaaggaga gagatgggtg
     6901 cgagagcgtc agtattaagc gggggagaat tagatcgcga tgggaaaaaa ttcggttaag
     6961 gccaggggga aagaaaaaat ataaattaaa acatatagta tgggcaagca gggagctaga
     7021 acgattcgca gttaatcctg gcctgttaga aacatcagaa ggctgtagac aaatactggg
     7081 acagctacaa ccatcccttc agacaggatc agaagaactt agatcattat ataatacagt
     7141 agcaaccctc tattgtgtgc atcaaaggat agagataaaa gacaccaagg aagctttaga
     7201 caagatagag gaagagcaaa acaaaagtaa gaccaccgca cagcaagcgg ccgctgatct
     7261 tcagacctgg aggaggagat atgagggaca attggagaag tgaattatat aaatataaag
     7321 tagtaaaaat tgaaccatta ggagtagcac ccaccaaggc aaagagaaga gtggtgcaga
     7381 gagaaaaaag agcagtggga ataggagctt tgttccttgg gttcttggga gcagcaggaa
     7441 gcactatggg cgcagcgtca atgacgctga cggtacaggc cagacaatta ttgtctggta
     7501 tagtgcagca gcagaacaat ttgctgaggg ctattgaggc gcaacagcat ctgttgcaac
     7561 tcacagtctg gggcatcaag cagctccagg caagaatcct ggctgtggaa agatacctaa
     7621 aggatcaaca gctcctgggg atttggggtt gctctggaaa actcatttgc accactgctg
     7681 tgccttggaa tgctagttgg agtaataaat ctctggaaca gatttggaat cacacgacct
     7741 ggatggagtg ggacagagaa attaacaatt acacaagctt aatacactcc ttaattgaag
     7801 aatcgcaaaa ccagcaagaa aagaatgaac aagaattatt ggaattagat aaatgggcaa
     7861 gtttgtggaa ttggtttaac ataacaaatt ggctgtggta tataaaatta ttcataatga
     7921 tagtaggagg cttggtaggt ttaagaatag tttttgctgt actttctata gtgaatagag
     7981 ttaggcaggg atattcacca ttatcgtttc agacccacct cccaaccccg aggggacccg
     8041 acaggcccga aggaatagaa gaagaaggtg gagagagaga cagagacaga tccattcgat
     8101 tagtgaacgg atctcgacgg tatcgatcac gagactagcc tcgagcggcc gcccccttca
     8161 ccgagggcct atttcccatg attccttcat atttgcatat acgatacaag gctgttagag
     8221 agataattgg aattaatttg actgtaaaca caaagatatt agtacaaaat acgtgacgta
     8281 gaaagtaata atttcttggg tagtttgcag ttttaaaatt atgttttaaa atggactatc
     8341 a
//
