>Addgene plasmid #50057 | pLYS1-FLAG-MitoGFP-HA | addgene partial sequence | sequence record 77442 | CMV-F 5'-CGCAAATGGGCGGTAGGCGTG-3'
CAGATCCGCTAGCATGGCGGCCGCCGCAGGTAGATCGCTCCTGCTGCTCCTCTCCTCTCGGGGCGGCGGC
GGCGGGGGCGCCGGCGGCTGCGGGGCGCTGACTGCCGGCTGCTTCCCTGGGCTGGGCGTCAGCCGCCACC
GGCAGCAGCAGCACCACCGGACGGTACACCAGAGGATCGCTTCCGGAGGCACCGGTATGGATTACAAGGA
TGACGATGACAAGGGTGGATCTGGTGGATCTGGTGGACCCGGGATGGTGAGCAAGGGCGAGGAGCTGTTC
ACCGGGGTGGTGCCCATCCTGGTCGAGCTGGACGGCGACGTAAACGGCCACAAGTTCAGCGTGTCCGGCG
AGGGCGAGGGCGATGCCACCTACGGCAAGCTGACCCTGAAGTTCATCTGCACCACCGGCAAGCTGCCCGT
GCCCTGGCCCACCCTCGTGACCACCCTGACCTACGGCGTGCAGTGCTTCAGCCGCTACCCCGACCACATG
AAGCAGCACGACTTCTTCAAGTCCGCCATGCCCGAAGGCTACGTCCAGGAGCGCACCATCTTCTTCAAGG
ACGACGGCAACTACAAGACCCGCGCCGAGGTGAAGTTCGAGGGCGACACCCTGGTGAACCGCATCGAGCT
GAAGGGCATCGACTTCAAGGAGGACGGCAACATCCTGGGGCACAAGCTGGAGTACAACTACAACAGCCAC
AACGTCTATATCATGGCCGACAAGCAGAAGAACGGCATCAAGGTGAACTTCAAGATCCGCCACAACATCG
AGGACGGCAGCGTGCAGCTCGCCGACCACTACCAGCAGAACACCCCCATCGGCGACGGCCCCGTGCTGCT
GCCCGACAACCACTACCT
