>Addgene plasmid #50057 | pLYS1-FLAG-MitoGFP-HA | addgene partial sequence | sequence record 77443 | EGFP_C
TGGTGGATCTTACCCCTATGATGTGCCTGACTACGCATAAGGTACCGAATTCTCGACCTCGAGACAAATG
GCAGTATTCATCCACAATTTTAAAAGAAAAGGGGGGATTGGGGGGTACAGTGCAGGGGAAAGAATAGTAG
ACATAATAGCAACAGACATACAAACTAAAGAATTACAAAAACAAATTACAAAAATTCAAAATTTTCGGGT
TTATTACAGGGACAGCAGAGATCCACTTTGGCCGCGGCTCGAGGGGGTTGGGGTTGCGCCTTTTCCAAGG
CAGCCCTGGGTTTGCGCAGGGACGCGGCTGCTCTGGGCGTGGTTCCGGGAAACGCAGCGGCGCCGACCCT
GGGTCTCGCACATTCTTCACGTCCGTTCGCAGCGTCACCCGGATCTTCGCCGCTACCCTTGTGGGCCCCC
CGGCGACGCTTCCTGCTCCGCCCCTAAGTCGGGAAGGTTCCTTGCGGTTCGCGGCGTGCCGGACGTGACA
AACGGAAGCCGCACGTCTCACTAGTACCCTCGCAGACGGACAGCGCCAGGGAGCAATGGCAGCGCGCCGA
CCGCGATGGGCTGTGGCCAATAGCGGCTGCTCAGCAGGGCGCGCCGAGAGCAGCGGCCGGGAAGGGGCGG
TGCGGGAG
